>Addgene plasmid #122888 | pICE LYS2-LEU2 | addgene full sequence | sequence record 238653 | Addgene NGS Result
CTGGCGTAATAGCGAAGAGGCCCGCACCGATCGCCCTTCCCAACAGTTGCGCAGCCTGAATGGCGAATGG
[124 nt withheld, positions 71-194]
C
[91 nt withheld, positions 196-286]
A
[49 nt withheld, positions 288-336]
CCTTTGACGTTGGAGTCCACGTTCTTT
[37 nt withheld, positions 364-400]
ACCCTATCTCGGTCTATTCTTTTGATTTATAAGGGATTTTGCCGATTTCGGCCTATTGGTTAAAAAATGA
GCTGATTTAACAAAAATTTAACGCGAATTTTAACAAAATATTAACGCTTACAATTTCCTGATGCGGTATT
TTCTCCTTACGCATCTGTGCGGTATTTCACACCGCATAGATCAATTCCACTTGCAATTACATAAAAAATT
CCGGCGGTTTTTCGCGTGTGACTCAATGTCGAAATACCTGCCTAATGAACATGAACATCGCCCAAATGTA
TTTGAAGACCCGCTGGGAGAAGTTCAAGATATATAAGTAACAAGCAGCCAATAGTATAAAAAAAAATCTG
AGTTTATTACCTTTCCTGGAATTTCAGTGAAAAACTGCTAATTATAGAGAGATATCACAGAGTTACTCAC
TAATGACTAACGAAAAGGTCTGGATAGAGAAGTTGGATAATCCAACTCTTTCAGTGTTACCACATGACTT
TTTACGCCCACAACAAGAACCTTATACGAAACAAGCTACATATTCGTTACAGCTACCTCAGCTCGATGTG
CCTCATGATAGTTTTTCTAACAAATACGCTGTCGCTTTGAGTGTATGGGCTGCATTGATATATAGAGTAA
CCGGTGACGATGATATTGTTCTTTATATTGCGAATAACAAAATCTTAAGATTCAATATTCAACCAACGTG
GTCATTTAATGAGCTGTATTCTACAATTAACAATGAGTTGAACAAGCTCAATTCTATTGAGGCCAATTTT
TCCTTTGACGAGCTAGCTGAAAAAATTCAAAGTTGCCAAGATCTGGAAAGGACCCCTCAGTTGTTCCGTT
TGGCCTTTTTGGAAAACCAAGATTTCAAATTAGACGAGTTCAAGCATCATTTAGTGGACTTTGCTTTGAA
TTTGGATACCAGTAATAATGCGCATGTTTTGAACTTAATTTATAACAGCTTACTGTATTCGAATGAAAGA
GTAACCATTGTTGCGGACCAATTTACTCAATATTTGACTGCTGCGCTAAGCGATCCATCCAATTGCATAA
CTAAAATCTCTCTGATCACCGCATCATCCAAGGATAGTTTACCTGATCCAACTAAGAACTTGGGCTGGTG
CGATTTCGTGGGGTGTATTCACGACATTTTCCAGGACAATGCTGAAGCCTTCCCAGAGAGAACCTGTGTT
GTGGAGACTCCAACACTAAATTCCGACAAGTCCCGTTCTTTCACTTATCGCGACATCAACCGCACTTCTA
ACATAGTTGCCCATTATTTGATTAAAACAGGTATCAAAAGAGGTGATGTAGTGATGATCTATTCTTCTAG
GGGTGTGGATTTGATGGTATGTGTGATGGGTGTCTTGAAAGCCGGCGCAACCTTTTCAGTTATCGACCCT
GCATATCCCCCAGCCAGACAAACCATTTACTTAGGTGTTGCTAAACCACGTGGGTTGATTGTTATTAGAG
CTGCTGGACAATTGGATCAACTAGTAGAAGATTACATCAATGATGAATTGGAGATTGTTTCAAGAATCAA
TTCCATCGCTATTCAAGAAAATGGTACCATTGAAGGTGGCAAATTGGACAATGGCGAGGATGTTTTGGCT
CCATATGATCACTACAAAGACACCAGAACAGGTGTTGTAGTTGGACCAGATTCCAACCCAACCCTATCTT
TCACATCTGGTTCCGAAGGTATTCCTAAGGGTGTTCTTGGTAGACATTTTTCCTTGGCTTATTATTTCAA
TTGGATGTCCAAAAGGTTCAACTTAACAGAAAATGATAAATTCACAATGCTGAGCGGTATTGCACATGAT
CCAATTCAAAGAGATATGTTTACACCATTATTTTTAGGTGCCCAATTGTATGTCCCTACTCAAGATGATA
TTGGTACACCGGGCCGTTTAGCGGAATGGATGAGTAAGTATGGTTGCACAGTTACCCATTTAACACCTGC
CATGGGTCAATTACTTACTGCCCAAGCTACTACACCATTCCCTAAGTTACATCATGCGTTCTTTGTGGGT
GACATTTTAACAAAACGTGATTGTCTGAGGTTACAAACCTTGGCAGAAAATTGCCGTATTGTTAATATGT
ACGGTACCACTGAAACACAGCGTGCAGTTTCTTATTTCGAAGTTAAATCAAAAAATGACGATCCAAACTT
TTTGAAAAAATTGAAAGATGTCATGCCTGCTGGTAAAGGTATGTTGAACGTTCAGCTACTAGTTGTTAAC
AGGAACGATCGTACTCAAATATGTGGTATTGGCGAAATAGGTGAGATTTATGTTCGTGCAGGTGGTTTGG
CCGAAGGTTATAGAGGATTACCAGAATTGAATAAAGAAAAATTTGTGAACAACTGGTTTGTTGAAAAAGA
TCACTGGAATTATTTGGATAAGGATAATGGTGAACCTTGGAGACAATTCTGGTTAGGTCCAAGAGATAGA
TTGTACAGAACGGGTGATTTAGGTCGTTATCTACCAAACGGTGACTGTGAATGTTGCGGTAGGGCTGATG
ATCAAGTTAAAATTCGTGGGTTCAGAATCGAATTAGGAGAAATAGATACGCACATTTCCCAACATCCATT
GGTAAGAGAAAACATTACTTTAGTTCGCAAAAATGCCGACAATGAGCCAACATTGATCACATTTATGGTC
CCAAGATTTGACAAGCCAGATGACTTGTCTAAGTTCCAAAGTGATGTTCCAAAGGAGGTTGAAACTGACC
CTATAGTTAAGGGCTTAATCGGTTACCATCTTTTATCCAAGGACATCAGGACTTTCTTAAAGAAAAGATT
GGCTAGCTATGCTATGCCTTCCTTGATTGTGGTTATGGATAAACTACCATTGAATCCAAATGGTAAAGTT
GATAAGCCTAAACTTCAATTCCCAACTCCCAAGCAATTAAATTTGGTAGCTGAAAATACAGTTTCTGAAA
CTGACGACTCTCAGTTTACCAATGTTGAGCGCGAGGTTAGAGACTTATGGTTAAGTATATTACCTACCAA
GCCAGCATCTGTATCACCAGATGATTCGTTTTTCGATTTAGGTGGTCATTCTATCTTGGCTACCAAAATG
ATTTTTACCTTAAAGAAAAAGCTGCAAGTTGATTTACCATTGGGCACAATTTTCAAGTATCCAACGATAA
AGGCCTTTGCCGCGGAAATTGACAGAATTAAATCATCGGGTGGATCATCTCAAGGTGAGGTCGTCGAAAA
TGTCACTGCAAATTATGCGGAAGACGCCAAGAAATTGGTTGAGACGCTACCAAGTTCGTACCCCTCTCGA
GAATATTTTGTTGAACCTAATAGTGCCGAAGGAAAAACAACAATTAATGTGTTTGTTACCGGTGTCACAG
GATTTCTGGGCTCCTACATCCTTGCAGATTTGTTAGGACGTTCTCCAAAGAACTACAGTTTCAAAGTGTT
TGCCCACGTCAGGGCCAAGGATGAAGAAGCTGCATTTGCAAGATTACAAAAGGCAGGTATCACCTATGGT
ACTTGGAACGAAAAATTTGCCTCAAATATTAAAGTTGTATTAGGCGATTTATCTAAAAGCCAATTTGGTC
TTTCAGATGAGAAGTGGATGGATTTGGCAAACACAGTTGATATAATTATCCATAATGGTGCGTTAGTTCA
CTGGGTTTATCCATATGCCAAATTGAGGGATCCAAATGTTATTTCAACTATCAATGTTATGAGCTTAGCC
GCCGTCGGCAAGCCAAAGTTCTTTGACTTTGTTTCCTCCACTTCTACTCTTGACACTGAATACTACTTTA
ATTTGTCAGATAAACTTGTTAGCGAAGGGAAGCCAGGCATTTTAGAATCAGACGATTTAATGAACTCTGC
AAGCGGGCTCACTGGTGGATATGGTCAGTCCAAATGGGCTGCTGAGTACATCATTAGACGTGCAGGTGAA
AGGGGCCTACGTGGGTGTATTGTCAGACCAGGTTACGTAACAGGTGCCTCTGCCAATGGTTCTTCAAACA
CAGATGATTTCTTATTGAGATTTTTGAAAGGTTCAGTCCAATTAGGTAAGATTCCAGATATCGAAAATTC
CGTGAATATGGTTCCAGTAGATCATGTTGCTCGTGTTGTTGTTGCTACGTCTTTGAATCCTCCCAAAGAA
AATGAATTGGCCGTTGCTCAAGTAACGGGTCACCCAAGAATATTATTCAAAGACTACTTGTATACTTTAC
ACGATTATGGTTACGATGTCGAAATCGAAAGCTATTCTAAATGGAAGAAATCATTGGAGGCGTCTGTTAT
TGACAGGAATGAAGAAAATGCGTTGTATCCTTTGCTACACATGGTCTTAGACAACTTACCTGAAAGTACC
AAAGCTCCGGAACTAGACGATAGGAACGCCGTGGCATCTTTAAAGAAAGACACCGCATGGACAGGTGTTG
ATTGGTCTAATGGAATAGGTGTTACTCCAGAAGAGGTTGGTATATATATTGCATTTTTAAACAAGGTTGG
ATTTTTACCTCCACCAACTCATAATGACAAACTTCCACTGCCAAGTATAGAACTAACTCAAGCGCAAATA
AGTCTAGTTGCTTCAGGTGCTGGTGCTCGTGGAAGCTCCGCAGCAGCTTAAGGTTGAGCATTACGTATGA
TATGTCCATGTACAATAATTAAATATGAATTAGGAGAAAGACTTAGCTTCTTTTCGGGTGATGTCACTTA
AAAACTCCGAGAATAATATATAATAAGAGAATAAAATATTAGTTATTGAATAAGAACTGTAAATCAGCTG
GCGTTAGTCTGCTAATGGCAGCTTCATCTTGGTTTATTGTAGCATGAATCATATTTGCCTTTTTTTCCTG
TAATTCAATGATTCTTGCTTCTATACTATCCTCAATGCAAAACCTTGTGATCTTCACAGGTCGATACTGA
CCAATTCTATGAACTCTATCACCACTTTGCCATTCAACACTAGGGTTCCACCATGGGTCTAAAATGAATA
CTTGCGAAGCTGATCTATGGTGCACTCTCAGTACAATCTGCTCTGATGCCGCATAGTTAAGCCAGCCCCG
ACACCCGCCAACACCCGCTGACGCGCCCTGACGGGCTTGTCTGCTCCCGGCATCCGCTTACAGACAAGCT
GTGACCGTCTCCGGGAGCTGCATGTGTCAGAGGTTTTCACCGTCATCACCGAAACGCGCGAGACGAAAGG
GCCTCGTGATACGCCTATTTTTATAGGTTAATGTCATGATCTTTTTGTGTGGTGCCCTCCTCCTTGTCAA
TATTAATGTTAAAGTGCAATTCTTTTTCCTTATCACGTTGAGCCATTAGTATCAATTTGCTTACCTGTAT
TCCTTTACATCCTCCTTTTTCTCCTTCTTGATAAATGTATGTAGATTGCGTATATAGTTTCGTCTACCCT
ATGAACATATTCCATTTTGTAATTTCGTGTCGTTTCTATTATGAATTTCATTTATAAAGTTTATGTACAA
ATATCATAAAAAAAGAGAATCTTTTTAAGCAAGGATTTTCTTAACTTCTTCGGCGACAGCATCACCGACT
TCGGTGGTACTGTTGGAACCACCTAAATCACCAGTTCTGATACCTGCATCCAAAACCTTTTTAACTGCAT
CTTCAATGGCCTTACCTTCTTCAGGCAAGTTCAATGACAATTTCAACATCATTGCAGCAGACAAGATAGT
GGCGATAGGGTTGACCTTATTCTTTGGCAAATCTGGAGCAGAACCGTGGCATGGTTCGTACAAACCAAAT
GCGGTGTTCTTGTCTGGCAAAGAGGCCAAGGACGCAGATGGCAACAAACCCAAGGAACCTGGGATAACGG
AGGCTTCATCGGAGATGATATCACCAAACATGTTGCTGGTGATTATAATACCATTTAGGTGGGTTGGGTT
CTTAACTAGGATCATGGCGGCAGAATCAATCAATTGATGTTGAACCTTCAATGTAGGGAATTCGTTCTTG
ATGGTTTCCTCCACAGTTTTTCTCCATAATCTTGAAGAGGCCAAAACATTAGCTTTATCCAAGGACCAAA
TAGGCAATGGTGGCTCATGTTGTAGGGCCATGAAAGCGGCCATTCTTGTGATTCTTTGCACTTCTGGAAC
GGTGTATTGTTCACTATCCCAAGCGACACCATCACCATCGTCTTCCTTTCTCTTACCAAAGTAAATACCT
CCCACTAATTCTCTGACAACAACGAAGTCAGTACCTTTAGCAAATTGTGGCTTGATTGGAGATAAGTCTA
AAAGAGAGTCGGATGCAAAGTTACATGGTCTTAAGTTGGCGTACAATTGAAGTTCTTTACGGATTTTTAG
TAAACCTTGTTCAGGTCTAACACTACCGGTACCCCATTTAGGACCACCCACAGCACCTAACAAAACGGCA
TCAGCCTTCTTGGAGGCTTCCAGCGCCTCATCTGGAAGTGGAACACCTGTAGCATCGATAGCAGCACCAC
CAATTAAATGATTTTCGAAATCGAACTTGACATTGGAACGAACATCAGAAATAGCTTTAAGAACCTTAAT
GGCTTCGGCTGTGATTTCTTGACCAACGTGGTCACCTGGCAAAACGACGATCTTCTTAGGGGCAGACATT
AGAATGGTATATCCTTGAAATATATATATATATATTGCTGAAATGTAAAAGGTAAGAAAAGTTAGAAAGT
AAGACGATTGCTAACCACCTATTGGAAAAAACAATAGGTCCTTAAATAATATTGTCAACTTCAAGTATTG
TGATGCAAGCATTTAGTCATGAACGCTTCTCTATTCTATATGAAAAGCCGGTTCCGGCGCTCTCACCTTT
CCTTTTTCTCCCAATTTTTCAGTTGAAAAAGGTATATGCGTCAGGCGACCTCTGAAATTAACAAAAAATT
TCCAGTCATCGAATTTGATTCTGTGCGATAGCGCCCCTGTGTGTTCTCGTTATGTTGAGGAAAAAAATAA
TGGTTGCTAAGAGATTCGAACTCTTGCATCTTACGATACCTGAGTATTCCCACAGTTAACTGCGGTCAAG
ATATTTCTTGAATCAGGCGCCTTAGACCGCTCGGCCAAACAACCAATTACTTGTTGAGAAATAGAGTATA
ATTATCCTATAAATATAACGTTTTTGAACACACATGAACAAGGAAGTACAGGAGACGTCAGGTGGCACTT
TTCGGGGAAATGTGCGCGGAACCCCTATTTGTTTATTTTTCTAAATACATTCAAATATGTATCCGCTCAT
GAGACAATAACCCTGATAAATGCTTCAATAATATTGAAAAAGGAAGAGTATGAGTATTCAACATTTCCGT
GTCGCCCTTATTCCCTTTTTTGCGGCATTTTGCCTTCCTGTTTTTGCTCACCCAGAAACGCTGGTGAAAG
TAAAAGATGCTGAAGATCAGTTGGGTGCACGAGTGGGTTACATCGAACTGGATCTCAACAGCGGTAAGAT
CCTTGAGAGTTTTCGCCCCGAAGAACGTTTTCCAATGATGAGCACTTTTAAAGTTCTGCTATGTGGCGCG
GTATTATCCCGTATTGACGCCGGGCAAGAGCAACTCGGTCGCCGCATACACTATTCTCAGAATGACTTGG
TTGAGTACTCACCAGTCACAGAAAAGCATCTTACGGATGGCATGACAGTAAGAGAATTATGCAGTGCTGC
CATAACCATGAGTGATAACACTGCGGCCAACTTACTTCTGACAACGATCGGAGGACCGAAGGAGCTAACC
GCTTTTTTGCACAACATGGGGGATCATGTAACTCGCCTTGATCGTTGGGAACCGGAGCTGAATGAAGCCA
TACCAAACGACGAGCGTGACACCACGATGCCTGTAGCAATGGCAACAACGTTGCGCAAACTATTAACTGG
CGAACTACTTACTCTAGCTTCCCGGCAACAATTAATAGACTGGATGGAGGCGGATAAAGTTGCAGGACCA
CTTCTGCGCTCGGCCCTTCCGGCTGGCTGGTTTATTGCTGATAAATCTGGAGCCGGTGAGCGTGGGTCTC
GCGGTATCATTGCAGCACTGGGGCCAGATGGTAAGCCCTCCCGTATCGTAGTTATCTACACGACGGGGAG
TCAGGCAACTATGGATGAACGAAATAGACAGATCGCTGAGATAGGTGCCTCACTGATTAAGCATTGGTAA
CTGTCAGACCAAGTTTACTCATATATACTTTAGATTGATTTAAAACTTCATTTTTAATTTAAAAGGATCT
AGGTGAAGATCCTTTTTGATAATCTCATGACCAAAATCCCTTAACGTGAGTTTTCGTTCCACTGAGCGTC
AGACCCCGTAGAAAAGATCAAAGGATCTTCTTGAGATCCTTTTTTTCTGCGCGTAATCTGCTGCTTGCAA
ACAAAAAAACCACCGCTACCAGCGGTGGTTTGTTTGCCGGATCAAGAGCTACCAACTCTTTTTCCGAAGG
TAACTGGCTTCAGCAGAGCGCAGATACCAAATACTGTTCTTCTAGTGTAGCCGTAGTTAGGCCACCACTT
CAAGAACTCTGTAGCACCGCCTACATACCTCGCTCTGCTAATCCTGTTACCAGTGGCTGCTGCCAGTGGC
GATAAGTCGTGTCTTACCGGGTTGGACTCAAGACGATAGTTACCGGATAAGGCGCAGCGGTCGGGCTGAA
CGGGGGGTTCGTGCACACAGCCCAGCTTGGAGCGAACGACCTACACCGAACTGAGATACCTACAGCGTGA
GCTATGAGAAAGCGCCACGCTTCCCGAAGGGAGAAAGGCGGACAGGTATCCGGTAAGCGGCAGGGTCGGA
ACAGGAGAGCGCACGAGGGAGCTTCCAGGGGGAAACGCCTGGTATCTTTATAGTCCTGTCGGGTTTCGCC
ACCTCTGACTTGAGCGTCGATTTTTGTGATGCTCGTCAGGGGGGCGGAGCCTATGGAAAAACGCCAGCAA
CGCGGCCTTTTTACGGTTCCTGGCCTTTTGCTGGCCTTTTGCTCACATGTTCTTTCCTGCGTTATCCCCT
GATTCTGTGGATAACCGTATTACCGCCTTTGAGTGAGCTGATACCGCTCGCCGCAGCCGAACGACCGAGC
GCAGCGAGTCAGTGAGCGAGGAAGCGGAAGAGCGCCCAATACGCAAACCGCCTCTCCCCGCGCGTTGGCC
GATTCATTAATGCAGCTGGCACGACAGGTTTCCCGACTGGAAAGCGGGCAGTGAGCGCAACGCAATTAAT
GTGAGTTAGCTCACTCATTAGGCACCCCAGGCTTTACACTTTATGCTTCCGGCTCGTATGTTGTGTGGAA
TTGTGAGCGGATAACAATTTCACACAGGAAACAGCTATGACCATGATTACGCCAAGCGCGCAATTAACCC
TCACTAAAGGGAACAAAAGCTGGAGCTCCACCGCGGTGGCGGCCGCGCCACCTGGGTCCTTTTCATCACG
TGCTATAAAAATAATTATAATTTAAATTTTTTAATATAAATATATAAATTAAAAATAGAAAGTAAAAAAA
GAAATTAAAGAAAAAATAGTTTTTGTTTTCCGAAGATGTAAAAGACTCTAGGGGGATCGCCAACAAATAC
TACCTTTTATCTTGCTCTTCCTGCTCTCAGGTATTAATGCCGAATTGTTTCATCTTGTCTGTGTAGAAGA
CCACACACGAAAATCCTGTGATTTTACATTTTACTTATCGTTAATCGAATGTATATCTATTTAATCTGCT
TTTCTTGTCTAATAAATATATATGTAAAGTACGCTTTTTGTTGAAATTTTTTAAACCTTTGTTTATTTTT
TTTTCTTCATTCCGTAACTCTTCTACCTTCTTTATTTACTTTCTAAAATCCAAATACAAAACATAAAAAT
AAATAAACACAGAGTAAATTCCCAAATTATTCCATCATTAAAAGATACGAGGCGCGTGTAAGTTACAGGC
AAGCGATCCGTCCTAAGAAGCGCTAAGAGGGCGGCCGCTCTAGAACTAGTGGATCCCCCGGGCTGCAGGA
ATTCGATATCAAGCTTATCGATACCGTCGACCTCGAGGGGGGGCCCGGTACCCAATTCGCCCTATAGTGA
GTCGTATTACGCGCGCTCACTGGCCGTCGTTTTACAACGTCGTGACTGGGAAAACCCTGGCGTTACCCAA
CTTAATCGCCTTGCAGCACATCCCCCTTTCGCCAG
Features (pLannotate 1.2.2; 22 found; start..end, strand, type, name):
     71..499     +  rep_origin     f1 ori (sequence partly withheld): f1 bacteriophage origin of replication; arrow indicates direction of (+) strand synthesis
    527..578     -  misc_feature   bom (fragment): basis of mobility region from pBR322
    583..822     +  promoter       LYS2 promoter: S. cerevisiae LYS2
    823..5001    +  CDS            LYS2: alpha-aminoadipate reductase, required for lysine biosynthesis; S. cerevisiae LYS2; yeast auxotrophic marker
   5132..5380    -  CDS            RAD16 (fragment): RAD16_YEAST - Experimental evidence at protein level: Swiss-Prot protein existence level 1. Component of the global genome repair (GGR) complex which promotes global genome nucleotide excision repair (GG-NER) which removes DNA damage from nontranscribing DNA. Involved in differential repair of DNA after UV damage. Will repair preferentially the MAT-alpha locus compared with the HML-alpha locus. From Saccharomyces cerevisiae (strain ATCC 204508 / S288c) (Baker's yeast).
   5386..5435    -  misc_feature   bom (fragment): basis of mobility region from pBR322
   5537..5572    -  CDS            rop (fragment): Rop protein, which maintains plasmids at low copy number; rop
   5885..6979    -  CDS            LEU2: 3-isopropylmalate dehydrogenase, required for leucine biosynthesis; S. cerevisiae LEU2; yeast auxotrophic marker
   6980..7387    -  promoter       LEU2 promoter: S. cerevisiae LEU2
   7555..7659    +  promoter       AmpR promoter: bla
   7660..8520    +  CDS            AmpR: β-lactamase; bla; confers resistance to ampicillin, carbenicillin, and related antibiotics
   8691..9279    +  rep_origin     ori: high-copy-number ColE1/pMB1/pBR322/pUC origin of replication
   9462..9554    +  CDS            lacI (fragment): lac repressor; lacI; The lac repressor binds to the lac operator to inhibit transcription in E. coli. This inhibition can be relieved by adding lactose or isopropyl-β-D-thiogalactopyranoside (IPTG).
   9567..9588    +  protein_bind   CAP binding site: CAP binding activates transcription in the presence of cAMP. E. coli catabolite activator protein
   9603..9633    +  promoter       lac promoter: promoter for the E. coli lac operon
   9641..9657    +  protein_bind   lac operator: The lac repressor binds to the lac operator to inhibit transcription in E. coli. This inhibition can be relieved by adding lactose or isopropyl-β-D-thiogalactopyranoside (IPTG). lac repressor encoded by lacI
   9702..9720    +  promoter       T3 promoter: promoter for bacteriophage T3 RNA polymerase
   9733..9756    +  misc_feature   MCS (fragment): pBluescript multiple cloning site
   9775..10278   +  misc_feature   CEN/ARS: S. cerevisiae CEN6 centromere fused to an autonomously replicating sequence
  10300..10392   +  misc_feature   MCS (fragment): pBluescript multiple cloning site
  10401..10419   -  promoter       T7 promoter: promoter for bacteriophage T7 RNA polymerase
  10427..67      +  CDS            lacZα (fragment) (across the origin): LacZα fragment of β-galactosidase; lacZ fragment
