[The description below was written by a language model from this plasmid's Addgene catalogue record and pLannotate feature annotations shown in this document.]
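Description:
pICE LYS2-LEU2 is an empty-backbone yeast shuttle vector of the ICE (Integration after CEN Excision) series. It is designed to combine the convenience of recombination cloning in Saccharomyces cerevisiae with the stability of a genomically integrated construct. In E. coli it is maintained as a high-copy plasmid through a ColE1/pUC-type origin and selected with ampicillin via the bla gene. An f1 origin is also present, along with small remnants of pBR322-derived sequence (bom and rop fragments) that appear to be carried over from the parental marker cassettes.

For yeast, the roughly 10.5 kb plasmid carries two auxotrophic markers, each under its own native promoter. One is LYS2 (alpha-aminoadipate reductase), which is followed by a short fragment of the neighbouring RAD16 gene. The other is LEU2 (3-isopropylmalate dehydrogenase). A CEN6/ARS element sits inside the pBluescript-style polylinker, splitting it into two MCS fragments that are flanked by T3 and T7 promoters and the lac promoter/lacZα remnants.

This placement fits the stated design. While the CEN/ARS is present, the plasmid replicates autonomously at low copy, so inserts can be assembled by homologous recombination in yeast and the product recovered. Removing the centromere/ARS segment then turns the plasmid into an integrating vector for stable insertion into the genome. The two-part name suggests that one marker gene serves as the integration locus and the other for selection, but the record does not say which, nor does it give the sites used for excision or for linearisation. No insert or expression promoter for a gene of interest is included, so users supply their own cassette.
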