Addgene plasmid #122888: pICE LYS2-LEU2
Purpose: (Empty Backbone) LYS2-LEU2 ICE plasmid used to facilitate yeast recombination cloning and stable genomic Integration after CEN Excision.
Depositing lab: Randy Hampton. Depositing organization: University of California, San Diego (UCSD). Publication: ICE plasmids: combining the ease of yeast recombination cloning with the stability of genomic integration. Flagg MP, Kao A, Hampton RY. Yeast. 2019 May 10. doi: 10.1002/yea.3400. PubMed 31074531.
Backbone
  Vector backbone: ICE plasmid
  Vector type: Yeast Expression ; Yeast Recombination Cloning
Growth in bacteria
  Bacterial resistance: Ampicillin, 100 μg/mL
  Growth temperature: 37°C
  Growth strain: DH5alpha
  Copy number: High Copy
Gene/Insert
  Gene/Insert name: None
Terms and licenses: Academic/Nonprofit Terms; Industry Terms: Not Available to Industry
How to cite: pICE LYS2-LEU2 was a gift from Randy Hampton (Addgene plasmid # 122888 ; http://n2t.net/addgene:122888 ; RRID:Addgene_122888)
